Addgene plasmid #21218: GFP-C1-AKT-PH
Depositing lab: Tobias Meyer. Publication: Phosphatidylinositol 4,5-bisphosphate functions as a second messenger that regulates cytoskeleton-plasma membrane adhesion. Raucher D, Stauffer T, Chen W, Shen K, Guo S, York JD, Sheetz MP, Meyer T. Cell. 2000 Jan 21. 100(2):221-8. 10.1016/S0092-8674(00)81560-3 PubMed 10660045.
Backbone
  Vector backbone: C1
  Backbone manufacturer: Clontech
  Backbone size w/o insert (bp): 4700
  Vector type: Mammalian Expression
  Selectable markers: Neomycin (select with G418)
Growth in bacteria
  Bacterial resistance: Kanamycin, 50 μg/mL
  Growth temperature: 37°C
  Growth strain: DH5alpha
  Copy number: Unknown
Gene/Insert
  Gene/Insert name: AKT-PH (alt name: AKT)
  Species: M. musculus (mouse)
  Insert size (bp): 457
  Mutation: PH domain of AKT. (Lab plasmid WC 0002).
  Tag / fusion protein: GFP
  Cloning method: Restriction Enzyme; 5′ cloning site BamHI (unknown if destroyed); 3′ cloning site XbaI (unknown if destroyed)
  Sequencing primers: 5′ n/a
Terms and licenses: Academic/Nonprofit Terms; Industry Terms: Not Available to Industry
How to cite: GFP-C1-AKT-PH was a gift from Tobias Meyer (Addgene plasmid # 21218 ; http://n2t.net/addgene:21218 ; RRID:Addgene_21218)
