[The description below was written by a language model from this plasmid's Addgene catalogue record and pLannotate feature annotations shown in this document.]
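Description:
GFP-C1-AKT-PH is a mammalian expression plasmid built on the Clontech C1 (EGFP-C1-type) backbone, in which the pleckstrin homology (PH) domain of mouse Akt1 is fused to the C-terminus of EGFP. The sequenced plasmid is 5,170 nt. It replicates in E. coli from a high-copy ColE1/pUC-type origin and also carries an f1 phage origin. A single Tn5 aminoglycoside phosphotransferase gene (NeoR/KanR) serves both hosts. The bacterial bla-type promoter drives it for kanamycin selection in bacteria. The SV40 enhancer/early promoter drives it for G418 selection of transfected mammalian cells, with an HSV TK polyadenylation signal downstream. The short ble, bGH poly(A) and SV40 large T antigen fragments called in the annotation are probably backbone remnants or partial matches rather than functional elements.

The expression cassette consists of the human CMV immediate early enhancer and promoter, the EGFP coding sequence, residual multiple cloning site sequence that acts as a linker, and an Akt1 fragment of about 450 bp. This fragment was inserted by restriction cloning between BamHI and XbaI, and the cassette ends in the SV40 poly(A) signal. The result is constitutive expression of a fluorescent PH domain without the Akt kinase domain.

The Akt PH domain is generally known to bind 3-phosphorylated phosphoinositides such as PI(3,4,5)P3 and PI(3,4)P2. Fusions of this kind are therefore commonly used as live-cell imaging probes that move from the cytosol to the plasma membrane when PI 3-kinase is activated. The associated publication concerns phosphoinositide signalling and cytoskeleton–plasma membrane adhesion, which fits use of the construct as a lipid-binding probe, though the record does not state its precise role in that study.
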