Features (pLannotate 1.2.2; 15 found; start..end, strand, type, name):
     61..364     +  enhancer       CMV enhancer: human cytomegalovirus immediate early enhancer
    365..568     +  promoter       CMV promoter: human cytomegalovirus (CMV) immediate early promoter
    613..1329    +  CDS            EGFP: EGFP is a basic (constitutively fluorescent) green fluorescent protein published in 1996, derived from Aequorea victoria. It is reported to be a rapidly-maturing weak dimer with moderate acid sensitivity.
   1330..1395    +  misc_feature   MCS: multiple cloning site
   1396..1839    +  CDS            Akt1 (fragment): AKT1_MOUSE - Also known as Akt, Rac. Experimental evidence at protein level: Swiss-Prot protein existence level 1. AKT1 is one of 3 closely related serine/threonine-protein kinases (AKT1, AKT2 and AKT3) called the AKT kinase, and which regulate many processes including metabolism, proliferation, cell survival, growth and angiogenesis. This is mediated through serine and/or threonine phosphorylation of a range of downstream substrates. Over 100 substrate candidates have been reported so far, but for most of them, no isoform specificity has been reported (PubMed:11882383, PubMed:21620960, PubMed
   1851..1935    +  CDS            large T antigen (fragment): large T antigen from SV40 (simian virus 40)
   1958..2079    +  polyA_signal   SV40 poly(A) signal: SV40 polyadenylation signal
   2113..2541    -  rep_origin     f1 ori (sequence partly withheld): f1 bacteriophage origin of replication; arrow indicates direction of (+) strand synthesis
   2568..2672    +  promoter       AmpR promoter: bla
   2674..3031    +  promoter       SV40 promoter: SV40 enhancer and early promoter
   3066..3860    +  CDS            NeoR/KanR: aminoglycoside phosphotransferase from Tn5; aph(3')-II (or nptII); confers resistance to neomycin, kanamycin, and G418 (Geneticin®)
   3881..4033    +  CDS            ble (fragment): BLE_KLEPN - Experimental evidence at protein level: Swiss-Prot protein existence level 1. Binding protein with a strong affinity to the bleomycin family of antibiotics. Binds to CL990; an antimitotic-antibiotic compound. From Klebsiella pneumoniae.
   4092..4139    +  polyA_signal   HSV TK poly(A) signal: herpes simplex virus thymidine kinase polyadenylation signal (Cole and Stacy, 1985)
   4230..4246    -  polyA_signal   bGH poly(A) signal (fragment): bovine growth hormone polyadenylation signal
   4468..5056    +  rep_origin     ori: high-copy-number ColE1/pMB1/pBR322/pUC origin of replication
>Addgene plasmid #21218 | GFP-C1-AKT-PH | addgene full sequence | sequence record 242350 | Addgene NGS Result
TAGTTATTAATAGTAATCAATTACGGGGTCATTAGTTCATAGCCCATATATGGAGTTCCGCGTTACATAA
CTTACGGTAAATGGCCCGCCTGGCTGACCGCCCAACGACCCCCGCCCATTGACGTCAATAATGACGTATG
TTCCCATAGTAACGCCAATAGGGACTTTCCATTGACGTCAATGGGTGGAGTATTTACGGTAAACTGCCCA
CTTGGCAGTACATCAAGTGTATCATATGCCAAGTACGCCCCCTATTGACGTCAATGACGGTAAATGGCCC
GCCTGGCATTATGCCCAGTACATGACCTTATGGGACTTTCCTACTTGGCAGTACATCTACGTATTAGTCA
TCGCTATTACCATGGTGATGCGGTTTTGGCAGTACATCAATGGGCGTGGATAGCGGTTTGACTCACGGGG
ATTTCCAAGTCTCCACCCCATTGACGTCAATGGGAGTTTGTTTTGGCACCAAAATCAACGGGACTTTCCA
AAATGTCGTAACAACTCCGCCCCATTGACGCAAATGGGCGGTAGGCGTGTACGGTGGGAGGTCTATATAA
GCAGAGCTGGTTTAGTGAACCGTCAGATCCGCTAGCGCTACCGGTCGCCACCATGGTGAGCAAGGGCGAG
GAGCTGTTCACCGGGGTGGTGCCCATCCTGGTCGAGCTGGACGGCGACGTAAACGGCCACAAGTTCAGCG
TGTCCGGCGAGGGCGAGGGCGATGCCACCTACGGCAAGCTGACCCTGAAGTTCATCTGCACCACCGGCAA
GCTGCCCGTGCCCTGGCCCACCCTCGTGACCACCCTGACCTACGGCGTGCAGTGCTTCAGCCGCTACCCC
GACCACATGAAGCAGCACGACTTCTTCAAGTCCGCCATGCCCGAAGGCTACGTCCAGGAGCGCACCATCT
TCTTCAAGGACGACGGCAACTACAAGACCCGCGCCGAGGTGAAGTTCGAGGGCGACACCCTGGTGAACCG
CATCGAGCTGAAGGGCATCGACTTCAAGGAGGACGGCAACATCCTGGGGCACAAGCTGGAGTACAACTAC
AACAGCCACAACGTCTATATCATGGCCGACAAGCAGAAGAACGGCATCAAGGTGAACTTCAAGATCCGCC
ACAACATCGAGGACGGCAGCGTGCAGCTCGCCGACCACTACCAGCAGAACACCCCCATCGGCGACGGCCC
CGTGCTGCTGCCCGACAACCACTACCTGAGCACCCAGTCCGCCCTGAGCAAAGACCCCAACGAGAAGCGC
GATCACATGGTCCTGCTGGAGTTCGTGACCGCCGCCGGGATCACTCTCGGCATGGACGAGCTGTACAAGT
CCGGACTCAGATCTCGAGCTCAAGCTTCGAATTCTGCAGTCGACGGTACCGCGGGCCCGGGATCCAACGA
CGTAGCCATTGTGAAGGAGGGCTGGCTGCACAAACGAGGGGAATATATTAAAACCTGGCGGCCACGCTAC
TTCCTCCTCAAGAACGATGGCACCTTTATTGGCTACAAGGAACGGCCTCAGGATGTGGATCAGCGAGAGT
CCCCACTCAACAACTTCTCAGTGGCACAATGCCAGCTGATGAAGACAGAGCGGCCAAGGCCCAACACCTT
TATCATCCGCTGCCTGCAGTGGACCACAGTCATTGAGCGCACCTTCCATGTGGAAACGCCTGAGGAGCGG
GAAGAATGGGCCACCGCCATTCAGACTGTGGCCGATGGACTCAAGAGGCAGGAAGAAGAGACGATGGACT
TCCGATCAGGCTCACCCAGTGACAACTCAGGGGCTGAAGAGATGGAGGTGTCCCTGGCCAAGCCCAAGCA
CCGTGTGACCATGGAATTCATCTAGATAACTGATCATAATCAGCCATACCACATTTGTAGAGGTTTTACT
TGCTTTAAAAAACCTCCCACACCTCCCCCTGAACCTGAAACATAAAATGAATGCAATTGTTGTTGTTAAC
TTGTTTATTGCAGCTTATAATGGTTACAAATAAAGCAATAGCATCACAAATTTCACAAATAAAGCATTTT
TTTCACTGCATTCTAGTTGTGGTTTGTCCAAACTCATCAATGTATCTTAACGCGTAAATTGTAAGCGTTA
ATATTTTGTTAAAATTCGCGTTAAATTTTTGTTAAATCAGCTCATTTTTTAACCAATAGGCCGAAATCGG
CAAAATCCCTTATAAATCAAAAGAATAGACCGAGATAGGGT
[37 nt withheld, positions 2212-2248]
AAAGAACGTGGACTCCAACGTCAAAGG
[49 nt withheld, positions 2276-2324]
T
[91 nt withheld, positions 2326-2416]
G
[124 nt withheld, positions 2418-2541]
CAGGTGGCACTTTTCGGGGAAATGTGCGCGGAACCCCTATTTGTTTATTTTTCTAAATACATTCAAATAT
GTATCCGCTCATGAGACAATAACCCTGATAAATGCTTCAATAATATTGAAAAAGGAAGAGTCCTGAGGCG
GAAAGAACCAGCTGTGGAATGTGTGTCAGTTAGGGTGTGGAAAGTCCCCAGGCTCCCCAGCAGGCAGAAG
TATGCAAAGCATGCATCTCAATTAGTCAGCAACCAGGTGTGGAAAGTCCCCAGGCTCCCCAGCAGGCAGA
AGTATGCAAAGCATGCATCTCAATTAGTCAGCAACCATAGTCCCGCCCCTAACTCCGCCCATCCCGCCCC
TAACTCCGCCCAGTTCCGCCCATTCTCCGCCCCATGGCTGACTAATTTTTTTTATTTATGCAGAGGCCGA
GGCCGCCTCGGCCTCTGAGCTATTCCAGAAGTAGTGAGGAGGCTTTTTTGGAGGCCTAGGCTTTTGCAAA
GATCGATCAAGAGACAGGATGAGGATCGTTTCGCATGATTGAACAAGATGGATTGCACGCAGGTTCTCCG
GCCGCTTGGGTGGAGAGGCTATTCGGCTATGACTGGGCACAACAGACAATCGGCTGCTCTGATGCCGCCG
TGTTCCGGCTGTCAGCGCAGGGGCGCCCGGTTCTTTTTGTCAAGACCGACCTGTCCGGTGCCCTGAATGA
ACTGCAAGACGAGGCAGCGCGGCTATCGTGGCTGGCCACGACGGGCGTTCCTTGCGCAGCTGTGCTCGAC
GTTGTCACTGAAGCGGGAAGGGACTGGCTGCTATTGGGCGAAGTGCCGGGGCAGGATCTCCTGTCATCTC
ACCTTGCTCCTGCCGAGAAAGTATCCATCATGGCTGATGCAATGCGGCGGCTGCATACGCTTGATCCGGC
TACCTGCCCATTCGACCACCAAGCGAAACATCGCATCGAGCGAGCACGTACTCGGATGGAAGCCGGTCTT
GTCGATCAGGATGATCTGGACGAAGAGCATCAGGGGCTCGCGCCAGCCGAACTGTTCGCCAGGCTCAAGG
CGAGCATGCCCGACGGCGAGGATCTCGTCGTGACCCATGGCGATGCCTGCTTGCCGAATATCATGGTGGA
AAATGGCCGCTTTTCTGGATTCATCGACTGTGGCCGGCTGGGTGTGGCGGACCGCTATCAGGACATAGCG
TTGGCTACCCGTGATATTGCTGAAGAGCTTGGCGGCGAATGGGCTGACCGCTTCCTCGTGCTTTACGGTA
TCGCCGCTCCCGATTCGCAGCGCATCGCCTTCTATCGCCTTCTTGACGAGTTCTTCTGAGCGGGACTCTG
GGGTTCGAAATGACCGACCAAGCGACGCCCAACCTGCCATCACGAGATTTCGATTCCACCGCCGCCTTCT
ATGAAAGGTTGGGCTTCGGAATCGTTTTCCGGGACGCCGGCTGGATGATCCTCCAGCGCGGGGATCTCAT
GCTGGAGTTCTTCGCCCACCCTAGGGGGAGGCTAACTGAAACACGGAAGGAGACAATACCGGAAGGAACC
CGCGCTATGACGGCAATAAAAAGACAGAATAAAACGCACGGTGTTGGGTCGTTTGTTCATAAACGCGGGG
TTCGGTCCCAGGGCTGGCACTCTGTCGATACCCCACCGAGACCCCATTGGGGCCAATACGCCCGCGTTTC
TTCCTTTTCCCCACCCCACCCCCCAAGTTCGGGTGAAGGCCCAGGGCTCGCAGCCAACGTCGGGGCGGCA
GGCCCTGCCATAGCCTCAGGTTACTCATATATACTTTAGATTGATTTAAAACTTCATTTTTAATTTAAAA
GGATCTAGGTGAAGATCCTTTTTGATAATCTCATGACCAAAATCCCTTAACGTGAGTTTTCGTTCCACTG
AGCGTCAGACCCCGTAGAAAAGATCAAAGGATCTTCTTGAGATCCTTTTTTTCTGCGCGTAATCTGCTGC
TTGCAAACAAAAAAACCACCGCTACCAGCGGTGGTTTGTTTGCCGGATCAAGAGCTACCAACTCTTTTTC
CGAAGGTAACTGGCTTCAGCAGAGCGCAGATACCAAATACTGTTCTTCTAGTGTAGCCGTAGTTAGGCCA
CCACTTCAAGAACTCTGTAGCACCGCCTACATACCTCGCTCTGCTAATCCTGTTACCAGTGGCTGCTGCC
AGTGGCGATAAGTCGTGTCTTACCGGGTTGGACTCAAGACGATAGTTACCGGATAAGGCGCAGCGGTCGG
GCTGAACGGGGGGTTCGTGCACACAGCCCAGCTTGGAGCGAACGACCTACACCGAACTGAGATACCTACA
GCGTGAGCTATGAGAAAGCGCCACGCTTCCCGAAGGGAGAAAGGCGGACAGGTATCCGGTAAGCGGCAGG
GTCGGAACAGGAGAGCGCACGAGGGAGCTTCCAGGGGGAAACGCCTGGTATCTTTATAGTCCTGTCGGGT
TTCGCCACCTCTGACTTGAGCGTCGATTTTTGTGATGCTCGTCAGGGGGGCGGAGCCTATGGAAAAACGC
CAGCAACGCGGCCTTTTTACGGTTCCTGGCCTTTTGCTGGCCTTTTGCTCACATGTTCTTTCCTGCGTTA
TCCCCTGATTCTGTGGATAACCGTATTACCGCCATGCAT
