>Addgene plasmid #21218 | GFP-C1-AKT-PH | addgene partial sequence | sequence record 27085 | 21218 with EGFP-C
TCTCGGCATGGACGAGCTGTACAAGTCCGGACTCAGATCTCGAGCTCAAGCTTCGAATTCTGCAGTCGAC
GGTACCGCGGGCCCGGGATCCAACGACGTAGCCATTGTGAAGGAGGGCTGGCTGCACAAACGAGGGGAAT
ATATTAAAACCTGGCGGCCACGCTACTTCCTCCTCAAGAACGATGGCACCTTTATTGGCTACAAGGAACG
GCCTCAGGATGTGGATCAGCGAGAGTCCCCACTCAACAACTTCTCAGTGGCACAATGCCAGCTGATGAAG
ACAGAGCGGCCAAGGCCCAACACCTTTATCATCCGCTGCCTGCAGTGGACCACAGTCATTGAGCGCACCT
TCCATGTGGAAACGCCTGAGGAGCGGGAAGAATGGGCCACCGCCATTCAGACTGTGGCCGATGGACTCAA
GAGGCAGGAAGAAGAGACGATGGACTTCCGATCAGGCTCACCCAGTGACAACTCAGGGGCTGAAGAGATG
GAGGTGTCCCTGGCCAAGCCCAAGCACCGTGTGACCATGGAATTCATCTAGATAACTGATCATAATCAGC
CATACCACATTTGTAGAGGTTTTACTTGCTTTAAAAAACCTCCCACACCTCCCCCTGAACCTGAAACATA
AAATGAATGCAATTGTTGTTGTTAACTTGTTTATTGCAGCTTATAATGGTTACAAATAAAGCAATAGCAT
CACAAATTTCACAAATAAAGCATTTTTTTCACTGCATTCTAGTTGTGGTTTGTCCAAACTCATCAATGTA
TCTTAACGCGTAAATTGTAAGC
